Addgene plasmid #139634: MEN2A-MAC
Purpose: MAC-tagged gene expression
Depositing lab: Markku Varjosalo. Depositing organization: University of Helsinki. Publication: PTPRA Phosphatase Regulates GDNF-Dependent RET Signaling and Inhibits the RET Mutant MEN2A Oncogenic Potential. Yadav L, Pietila E, Ohman T, Liu X, Mahato AK, Sidorova Y, Lehti K, Saarma M, Varjosalo M. iScience. 2020 Feb 21;23(2):100871. doi: 10.1016/j.isci.2020.100871. Epub 2020 Jan 31. PubMed 32062451.
Backbone
  Vector backbone: pcDNA5/FRT/TO
  Backbone manufacturer: Markku Varjosalo, Addgene plasmid #108077
  Vector type: Mammalian Expression
  Selectable markers: Hygromycin
Growth in bacteria
  Bacterial resistance: Ampicillin, 100 μg/mL
  Growth temperature: 37°C
  Growth strain: DH5alpha
  Copy number: High Copy
Gene/Insert
  Gene/Insert name: MEN2A
  Species: H. sapiens (human)
  Mutation: C634W
  Entrez Gene: RET (a.k.a. CDHF12, CDHR16, HSCR1, MEN2A, MEN2B, MTC1, PTC, RET-ELE1)
  Promoter: CMV
  Tag / fusion protein: StrepIII-HA-BirA* (C terminal on backbone)
  Cloning method: Gateway Cloning
  Sequencing primers: 5′ CMV forward; 3′ BGH reverse
Terms and licenses: Academic/Nonprofit Terms; Industry Terms: Not Available to Industry
How to cite: MEN2A-MAC was a gift from Markku Varjosalo (Addgene plasmid # 139634 ; http://n2t.net/addgene:139634 ; RRID:Addgene_139634)
