[The description below was written by a language model from this plasmid's Addgene catalogue record and pLannotate feature annotations shown in this document.]
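Description:
MEN2A-MAC is a mammalian expression plasmid of about 9.5 kb built on a Gateway-adapted pcDNA5/FRT/TO backbone that carries the MAC tag. It replicates in E. coli from a high-copy ColE1/pUC-type origin under ampicillin selection (AmpR with its bla promoter). The two sequence records, one from the depositor and one from repository sequencing, differ by only a few bases and in their start coordinate, and they show the same 24 annotated features.

The insert is human RET, a receptor tyrosine kinase, carrying the C634W substitution associated with MEN2A. It sits between attB1 and attB2 sites left by Gateway recombination. Expression is driven by the CMV enhancer/promoter, followed by short tet operator matches that the annotation software labels as PLtetO-1 and TRE3GV fragments. These fit the tetracycline-operator (TO) design of the backbone, which keeps transcription repressed in Tet repressor-expressing cells until tetracycline or doxycycline is added. Downstream of attB2, the catalogue lists a C-terminal StrepIII-HA-BirA* tag. Only the E. coli birA coding region is picked up in the feature tables; the Strep and HA portions are not annotated. A bGH polyadenylation signal ends the transcription unit.

An FRT site lies directly upstream of a hygromycin resistance gene with no annotated promoter in front of it. This allows FLP-mediated integration into a genomic FRT locus in a suitable host line, with hygromycin selection of the resulting isogenic stable cells. The combined tag supports both Strep affinity purification and BirA*-based proximity biotinylation. The associated study indicates that the construct was used to examine signalling and interaction partners of oncogenic RET.
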