Features (pLannotate 1.2.2; 24 found; start..end, strand, type, name):
     28..80      -  misc_feature   bom (fragment): basis of mobility region from pBR322
    235..614     +  enhancer       CMV enhancer: human cytomegalovirus immediate early enhancer
    615..818     +  promoter       CMV promoter: human cytomegalovirus (CMV) immediate early promoter
    820..839     +  promoter       PLtetO-1 promoter (fragment): modified phage lambda PL promoter with tet operator sites (Lutz and Bujard, 1997)
    841..860     +  promoter       PLtetO-1 promoter (fragment): modified phage lambda PL promoter with tet operator sites (Lutz and Bujard, 1997)
    868..901     +  promoter       TRE3GV promoter (fragment): 3rd-generation Tet-responsive promoter that can be activated by binding of Tet-On® 3G, optimized for retroviral and lentiviral vectors
   1037..1054    +  protein_bind   attB1 (fragment): mutant version of attB; core recombination site for the Gateway® BP reaction BP Clonase™
   1063..4251    +  CDS            RET: RET_HUMAN - Also known as CDHF12, CDHR16, PTC, RET51. Experimental evidence at protein level: Swiss-Prot protein existence level 1. Receptor tyrosine-protein kinase involved in numerous cellular mechanisms including cell proliferation, neuronal navigation, cell migration, and cell differentiation upon binding with glial cell derived neurotrophic factor family ligands. Phosphorylates PTK2/FAK1. Regulates both cell death/survival balance and positional information. Required for the molecular mechanisms orchestration during intestine organogenesis; involved in the development of enteric nervous s
   4283..4303    -  protein_bind   attB2: mutant version of attB; core recombination site for the Gateway® BP reaction BP Clonase™
   4492..5451    +  CDS            birA: BIRA_ECOLI - Also known as bioR, dhbB. Experimental evidence at protein level: Swiss-Prot protein existence level 1. Acts both as a biotin--[acetyl-CoA-carboxylase] ligase and a biotin-operon repressor. In the presence of ATP, BirA activates biotin to form the BirA-biotinyl-5'-adenylate (BirA-bio-5'-AMP or holoBirA) complex. HoloBirA can either transfer the biotinyl moiety to the biotin carboxyl carrier protein (BCCP) subunit of acetyl-CoA carboxylase, or bind to the biotin operator site and inhibit transcription of the operon. From Escherichia coli (strain K12).
   5501..5725    +  polyA_signal   bGH poly(A) signal: bovine growth hormone polyadenylation signal
   5729..5750    +  promoter       SV40 promoter (fragment): SV40 enhancer and early promoter
   5771..6004    +  rep_origin     f1 ori (fragment) (sequence partly withheld): f1 bacteriophage origin of replication; arrow indicates direction of (+) strand synthesis
   6009..6056    +  protein_bind   FRT: FLP-mediated recombination occurs in the 8-bp core sequence TCTAGAAA (Turan and Bode, 2011). FLP recombinase from the Saccharomyces cerevisiae 2μ plasmid
   6064..7086    +  CDS            HygR: aminoglycoside phosphotransferase from E. coli; aph(4)-Ia; confers resistance to hygromycin
   7096..7221    +  CDS            ble (fragment): BLE_KLEPN - Experimental evidence at protein level: Swiss-Prot protein existence level 1. Binding protein with a strong affinity to the bleomycin family of antibiotics. Binds to CL990; an antimitotic-antibiotic compound. From Klebsiella pneumoniae.
   7216..7337    +  polyA_signal   SV40 poly(A) signal: SV40 polyadenylation signal
   7410..7426    -  protein_bind   lac operator: The lac repressor binds to the lac operator to inhibit transcription in E. coli. This inhibition can be relieved by adding lactose or isopropyl-β-D-thiogalactopyranoside (IPTG). lac repressor encoded by lacI
   7434..7464    -  promoter       lac promoter: promoter for the E. coli lac operon
   7479..7500    -  protein_bind   CAP binding site: CAP binding activates transcription in the presence of cAMP. E. coli catabolite activator protein
   7513..7605    -  CDS            lacI (fragment): lac repressor; lacI; The lac repressor binds to the lac operator to inhibit transcription in E. coli. This inhibition can be relieved by adding lactose or isopropyl-β-D-thiogalactopyranoside (IPTG).
   7788..8376    -  rep_origin     ori: high-copy-number ColE1/pMB1/pBR322/pUC origin of replication
   8547..9407    -  CDS            AmpR: β-lactamase; bla; confers resistance to ampicillin, carbenicillin, and related antibiotics
   9408..9512    -  promoter       AmpR promoter: bla
>Addgene plasmid #139634 | MEN2A-MAC | depositor full sequence | sequence record 270448 | MEN2A-MAC sequence 9543 bps
GACGGATCGGGAGATCTCCCGATCCCCTATGGTGCACTCTCAGTACAATCTGCTCTGATGCCGCATAGTT
AAGCCAGTATCTGCTCCCTGCTTGTGTGTTGGAGGTCGCTGAGTAGTGCGCGAGCAAAATTTAAGCTACA
ACAAGGCAAGGCTTGACCGACAATTGCATGAAGAATCTGCTTAGGGTTAGGCGTTTTGCGCTGCTTCGCG
ATGTACGGGCCAGATATACGCGTTGACATTGATTATTGACTAGTTATTAATAGTAATCAATTACGGGGTC
ATTAGTTCATAGCCCATATATGGAGTTCCGCGTTACATAACTTACGGTAAATGGCCCGCCTGGCTGACCG
CCCAACGACCCCCGCCCATTGACGTCAATAATGACGTATGTTCCCATAGTAACGCCAATAGGGACTTTCC
ATTGACGTCAATGGGTGGAGTATTTACGGTAAACTGCCCACTTGGCAGTACATCAAGTGTATCATATGCC
AAGTACGCCCCCTATTGACGTCAATGACGGTAAATGGCCCGCCTGGCATTATGCCCAGTACATGACCTTA
TGGGACTTTCCTACTTGGCAGTACATCTACGTATTAGTCATCGCTATTACCATGGTGATGCGGTTTTGGC
AGTACATCAATGGGCGTGGATAGCGGTTTGACTCACGGGGATTTCCAAGTCTCCACCCCATTGACGTCAA
TGGGAGTTTGTTTTGGCACCAAAATCAACGGGACTTTCCAAAATGTCGTAACAACTCCGCCCCATTGACG
CAAATGGGCGGTAGGCGTGTACGGTGGGAGGTCTATATAAGCAGAGCTCTCCCTATCAGTGATAGAGATC
TCCCTATCAGTGATAGAGATCGTCGACGAGCTCGTTTAGTGAACCGTCAGATCGCCTGGAGACGCCATCC
ACGCTGTTTTGACCTCCATAGAAGACACCGGGACCGATCCAGCCTCCGGACTCTAGCGTTTAAACTTAAG
CTTGGTACCGAGCTCGGATCCACTAGTCCAGTGTGGTGGAATTCTGCAGATATCAACAAGTTTGTACAAA
AAAGTTGGCACCATGGCGAAGGCGACGTCCGGTGCCGCGGGGCTGCGTCTGCTGTTGCTGCTGCTGCTGC
CGCTGCTAGGCAAAGTGGCATTGGGCCTCTACTTCTCGAGGGATGCTTACTGGGAGAAGCTGTATGTGGA
CCAGGCGGCCGGCACGCCCTTGCTGTACGTCCATGCCCTGCGGGACGCCCCTGAGGAGGTGCCCAGCTTC
CGCCTGGGCCAGCATCTCTACGGCACGTACCGCACACGGCTGCATGAGAACAACTGGATCTGCATCCAGG
AGGACACCGGCCTCCTCTACCTTAACCGGAGCCTGGACCATAGCTCCTGGGAGAAGCTCAGTGTCCGCAA
CCGCGGCTTTCCCCTGCTCACCGTCTACCTCAAGGTCTTCCTGTCACCCACATCCCTTCGTGAGGGCGAG
TGCCAGTGGCCAGGCTGTGCCCGCGTATACTTCTCCTTCTTCAACACCTCCTTTCCAGCCTGCAGCTCCC
TCAAGCCCCGGGAGCTCTGCTTCCCAGAGACAAGGCCCTCCTTCCGCATTCGGGAGAACCGACCCCCAGG
CACCTTCCACCAGTTCCGCCTGCTGCCTGTGCAGTTCTTGTGCCCCAACATCAGCGTGGCCTACAGGCTC
CTGGAGGGTGAGGGTCTGCCCTTCCGCTGCGCCCCGGACAGCCTGGAGGTGAGCACGCGCTGGGCCCTGG
ACCGCGAGCAGCGGGAGAAGTACGAGCTGGTGGCCGTGTGCACCGTGCACGCCGGCGCGCGCGAGGAGGT
GGTGATGGTGCCCTTCCCGGTGACCGTGTACGACGAGGACGACTCGGCGCCCACCTTCCCCGCGGGCGTC
GACACCGCCAGCGCCGTGGTGGAGTTCAAGCGGAAGGAGGACACCGTGGTGGCCACGCTGCGTGTCTTCG
ATGCAGACGTGGTACCTGCATCAGGGGAGCTGGTGAGGCGGTACACAAGCACGCTGCTCCCCGGGGACAC
CTGGGCCCAGCAGACCTTCCGGGTGGAACACTGGCCCAACGAGACCTCGGTCCAGGCCAACGGCAGCTTC
GTGCGGGCGACCGTACATGACTATAGGCTGGTTCTCAACCGGAACCTCTCCATCTCGGAGAACCGCACCA
TGCAGCTGGCGGTGCTGGTCAATGACTCAGACTTCCAGGGCCCAGGAGCGGGCGTCCTCTTGCTCCACTT
CAACGTGTCGGTGCTGCCGGTCAGCCTGCACCTGCCCAGTACCTACTCCCTCTCCGTGAGCAGGAGGGCT
CGCCGATTTGCCCAGATCGGGAAAGTCTGTGTGGAAAACTGCCAGGCATTCAGTGGCATCAACGTCCAGT
ACAAGCTGCATTCCTCTGGTGCCAACTGCAGCACGCTAGGGGTGGTCACCTCAGCCGAGGACACCTCGGG
GATCCTGTTTGTGAATGACACCAAGGCCCTGCGGCGGCCCAAGTGTGCCGAACTTCACTACATGGTGGTG
GCCACCGACCAGCAGACCTCTAGGCAGGCCCAGGCCCAGCTGCTTGTAACAGTGGAGGGGTCATATGTGG
CCGAGGAGGCGGGCTGCCCCCTGTCCTGTGCAGTCAGCAAGAGACGGCTGGAGTGTGAGGAGTGTGGCGG
CCTGGGCTCCCCAACAGGCAGGTGTGAGTGGAGGCAAGGAGATGGCAAAGGGATCACCAGGAACTTCTCC
ACCTGCTCTCCCAGCACCAAGACCTGCCCCGACGGCCACTGCGATGTTGTGGAGACCCAAGACATCAACA
TTTGCCCTCAGGACTGCCTCCGGGGCAGCATTGTTGGGGGACACGAGCCTGGGGAGCCCCGGGGGATTAA
AGCTGGCTATGGCACCTGCAACTGCTTCCCTGAGGAGGAGAAGTGCTTCTGCGAGCCCGAAGACATCCAG
GATCCACTGTGCGACGAGCTGTGGCGCACGGTGATCGCAGCCGCTGTCCTCTTCTCCTTCATCGTCTCGG
TGCTGCTGTCTGCCTTCTGCATCCACTGCTACCACAAGTTTGCCCACAAGCCACCCATCTCCTCAGCTGA
GATGACCTTCCGGAGGCCCGCCCAGGCCTTCCCGGTCAGCTACTCCTCTTCCAGTGCCCGCCGGCCCTCG
CTGGACTCCATGGAGAACCAGGTCTCCGTGGATGCCTTCAAGATCCTGGAGGATCCAAAGTGGGAATTCC
CTCGGAAGAACTTGGTTCTTGGAAAAACTCTAGGAGAAGGCGAATTTGGAAAAGTGGTCAAGGCAACGGC
CTTCCATCTGAAAGGCAGAGCAGGGTACACCACGGTGGCCGTGAAGATGCTGAAAGAGAACGCCTCCCCG
AGTGAGCTTCGAGACCTGCTGTCAGAGTTCAACGTCCTGAAGCAGGTCAACCACCCACATGTCATCAAAT
TGTATGGGGCCTGCAGCCAGGATGGCCCGCTCCTCCTCATCGTGGAGTACGCCAAATACGGCTCCCTGCG
GGGCTTCCTCCGCGAGAGCCGCAAAGTGGGGCCTGGCTACCTGGGCAGTGGAGGCAGCCGCAACTCCAGC
TCCCTGGACCACCCGGATGAGCGGGCCCTCACCATGGGCGACCTCATCTCATTTGCCTGGCAGATCTCAC
AGGGGATGCAGTATCTGGCCGAGATGAAGCTCGTTCATCGGGACTTGGCAGCCAGAAACATCCTGGTAGC
TGAGGGGCGGAAGATGAAGATTTCGGATTTCGGCTTGTCCCGAGATGTTTATGAAGAGGATTCGTACGTG
AAGAGGAGCCAGGGTCGGATTCCAGTTAAATGGATGGCAATTGAATCCCTTTTTGATCATATCTACACCA
CGCAAAGTGATGTATGGTCTTTTGGTGTCCTGCTGTGGGAGATCGTGACCCTAGGGGGAAACCCCTATCC
TGGGATTCCTCCTGAGCGGCTCTTCAACCTTCTGAAGACCGGCCACCGGATGGAGAGGCCAGACAACTGC
AGCGAGGAGATGTACTGCCTGATGCTGCAATGCTGGAAGCAGGAGCCGGACAAAAGGCCGGTGTTTGCGG
ACATCAGCAAAGACCTGGAGAAGATGATGGTTAAGAGGAGAGACTACTTGGACCTTGCGGCGTCCACTCC
ATCTGACTCCCTGATTTATGACGACGGCCTCTCAGAGGAGGAGACACCGCTGGTGGACTGTAATAATGCC
CCCCTCCCTCGAGCCCTCCCTTCCACATGGATTGAAAACAAACTCTATGGTAGAATTTCCCATGCATTTA
CTAGATTCCGTTCAGCTTTCTTGTACAAAGTGGTTGATATCAAGGCCGCCGACATCACCAGCCTGTACAA
GAAAGTGGGGTGGAGCCATCCCCAGTTCGAGAAGGGCGGAGGATCTGGCGGCGGAAGCGGCGGAGGAAGC
TGGTCCCACCCTCAGTTTGAGAAAGGCACCGAGCTGGGCAGCACCATGGCCAGCTACCCCTACGACGTGC
CCGACTACGCCAAGGACAACACCGTGCCCCTGAAGCTGATCGCCCTGCTGGCCAACGGCGAGTTCCACTC
TGGCGAGCAGCTGGGCGAGACACTGGGCATGAGCAGAGCCGCCATCAACAAGCACATCCAGACCCTGCGG
GACTGGGGCGTGGACGTGTTCACAGTGCCCGGCAAGGGCTACAGCCTGCCCGAGCCCATCCAGCTGCTGA
ACGCCAAGCAGATCCTGGGCCAGCTGGATGGCGGATCTGTGGCCGTGCTGCCCGTGATCGACAGCACCAA
CCAGTATCTGCTCGACCGGATCGGCGAGCTGAAGTCCGGCGACGCCTGTATCGCCGAGTACCAGCAGGCC
GGCAGAGGCGGCAGGGGCAGAAAGTGGTTCAGCCCCTTCGGCGCCAACCTGTACCTGAGCATGTTCTGGA
GACTGGAACAGGGCCCAGCCGCCGCTATTGGCCTGAGCCTGGTCATCGGCATCGTGATGGCCGAGGTGCT
GCGGAAGCTGGGCGCCGACAAAGTGCGCGTGAAGTGGCCCAACGACCTGTATCTGCAGGACCGGAAGCTG
GCCGGCATCCTGGTGGAACTGACCGGCAAAACAGGCGACGCCGCCCAGATCGTGATCGGCGCTGGCATCA
ACATGGCCATGCGGCGGGTGGAAGAGAGCGTGGTCAACCAGGGCTGGATCACCCTGCAGGAAGCCGGCAT
CAACCTGGACCGGAACACCCTGGCCGCCATGCTGATCAGAGAGCTGAGAGCCGCCCTGGAACTGTTCGAG
CAGGAAGGCCTGGCCCCCTACCTGAGCAGATGGGAGAAGCTGGACAACTTCATCAACCGGCCCGTGAAAC
TGATCATCGGCGACAAAGAGATCTTCGGCATCAGCCGGGGCATCGACAAGCAGGGGGCCCTGCTCCTGGA
ACAGGACGGCATCATCAAGCCCTGGATGGGCGGCGAGATCAGCCTGCGGAGCGCCGAGAAGTGATGACTC
GAGTCTAGAGGGCCCGTTTAAACCCGCTGATCAGCCTCGACTGTGCCTTCTAGTTGCCAGCCATCTGTTG
TTTGCCCCTCCCCCGTGCCTTCCTTGACCCTGGAAGGTGCCACTCCCACTGTCCTTTCCTAATAAAATGA
GGAAATTGCATCGCATTGTCTGAGTAGGTGTCATTCTATTCTGGGGGGTGGGGTGGGGCAGGACAGCAAG
GGGGAGGATTGGGAAGACAATAGCAGGCATGCTGGGGATGCGGTGGGCTCTATGGCTTCTGAGGCGGAAA
GAACCAGCTGGGGCTCTAGGGGGTATCCCC
[124 nt withheld, positions 5771-5894]
C
[91 nt withheld, positions 5896-5986]
AGGGTGATGGTTCACGTACCTAGAAGTTCCTATTCCGAAGTTCCTATTCTCTAGAAAGTATAGGAACTTC
CTTGGCCAAAAAGCCTGAACTCACCGCGACGTCTGTCGAGAAGTTTCTGATCGAAAAGTTCGACAGCGTC
TCCGACCTGATGCAGCTCTCGGAGGGCGAAGAATCTCGTGCTTTCAGCTTCGATGTAGGAGGGCGTGGAT
ATGTCCTGCGGGTAAATAGCTGCGCCGATGGTTTCTACAAAGATCGTTATGTTTATCGGCACTTTGCATC
GGCCGCGCTCCCGATTCCGGAAGTGCTTGACATTGGGGAATTCAGCGAGAGCCTGACCTATTGCATCTCC
CGCCGTGCACAGGGTGTCACGTTGCAAGACCTGCCTGAAACCGAACTGCCCGCTGTTCTGCAGCCGGTCG
CGGAGGCCATGGATGCGATCGCTGCGGCCGATCTTAGCCAGACGAGCGGGTTCGGCCCATTCGGACCGCA
AGGAATCGGTCAATACACTACATGGCGTGATTTCATATGCGCGATTGCTGATCCCCATGTGTATCACTGG
CAAACTGTGATGGACGACACCGTCAGTGCGTCCGTCGCGCAGGCTCTCGATGAGCTGATGCTTTGGGCCG
AGGACTGCCCCGAAGTCCGGCACCTCGTGCACGCGGATTTCGGCTCCAACAATGTCCTGACGGACAATGG
CCGCATAACAGCGGTCATTGACTGGAGCGAGGCGATGTTCGGGGATTCCCAATACGAGGTCGCCAACATC
TTCTTCTGGAGGCCGTGGTTGGCTTGTATGGAGCAGCAGACGCGCTACTTCGAGCGGAGGCATCCGGAGC
TTGCAGGATCGCCGCGGCTCCGGGCGTATATGCTCCGCATTGGTCTTGACCAACTCTATCAGAGCTTGGT
TGACGGCAATTTCGATGATGCAGCTTGGGCGCAGGGTCGATGCGACGCAATCGTCCGATCCGGAGCCGGG
ACTGTCGGGCGTACACAAATCGCCCGCAGAAGCGCGGCCGTCTGGACCGATGGCTGTGTAGAAGTACTCG
CCGATAGTGGAAACCGACGCCCCAGCACTCGTCCGAGGGCAAAGGAATAGCACGTACTACGAGATTTCGA
TTCCACCGCCGCCTTCTATGAAAGGTTGGGCTTCGGAATCGTTTTCCGGGACGCCGGCTGGATGATCCTC
CAGCGCGGGGATCTCATGCTGGAGTTCTTCGCCCACCCCAACTTGTTTATTGCAGCTTATAATGGTTACA
AATAAAGCAATAGCATCACAAATTTCACAAATAAAGCATTTTTTTCACTGCATTCTAGTTGTGGTTTGTC
CAAACTCATCAATGTATCTTATCATGTCTGTATACCGTCGACCTCTAGCTAGAGCTTGGCGTAATCATGG
TCATAGCTGTTTCCTGTGTGAAATTGTTATCCGCTCACAATTCCACACAACATACGAGCCGGAAGCATAA
AGTGTAAAGCCTGGGGTGCCTAATGAGTGAGCTAACTCACATTAATTGCGTTGCGCTCACTGCCCGCTTT
CCAGTCGGGAAACCTGTCGTGCCAGCTGCATTAATGAATCGGCCAACGCGCGGGGAGAGGCGGTTTGCGT
ATTGGGCGCTCTTCCGCTTCCTCGCTCACTGACTCGCTGCGCTCGGTCGTTCGGCTGCGGCGAGCGGTAT
CAGCTCACTCAAAGGCGGTAATACGGTTATCCACAGAATCAGGGGATAACGCAGGAAAGAACATGTGAGC
AAAAGGCCAGCAAAAGGCCAGGAACCGTAAAAAGGCCGCGTTGCTGGCGTTTTTCCATAGGCTCCGCCCC
CCTGACGAGCATCACAAAAATCGACGCTCAAGTCAGAGGTGGCGAAACCCGACAGGACTATAAAGATACC
AGGCGTTTCCCCCTGGAAGCTCCCTCGTGCGCTCTCCTGTTCCGACCCTGCCGCTTACCGGATACCTGTC
CGCCTTTCTCCCTTCGGGAAGCGTGGCGCTTTCTCATAGCTCACGCTGTAGGTATCTCAGTTCGGTGTAG
GTCGTTCGCTCCAAGCTGGGCTGTGTGCACGAACCCCCCGTTCAGCCCGACCGCTGCGCCTTATCCGGTA
ACTATCGTCTTGAGTCCAACCCGGTAAGACACGACTTATCGCCACTGGCAGCAGCCACTGGTAACAGGAT
TAGCAGAGCGAGGTATGTAGGCGGTGCTACAGAGTTCTTGAAGTGGTGGCCTAACTACGGCTACACTAGA
AGAACAGTATTTGGTATCTGCGCTCTGCTGAAGCCAGTTACCTTCGGAAAAAGAGTTGGTAGCTCTTGAT
CCGGCAAACAAACCACCGCTGGTAGCGGTGGTTTTTTTGTTTGCAAGCAGCAGATTACGCGCAGAAAAAA
AGGATCTCAAGAAGATCCTTTGATCTTTTCTACGGGGTCTGACGCTCAGTGGAACGAAAACTCACGTTAA
GGGATTTTGGTCATGAGATTATCAAAAAGGATCTTCACCTAGATCCTTTTAAATTAAAAATGAAGTTTTA
AATCAATCTAAAGTATATATGAGTAAACTTGGTCTGACAGTTACCAATGCTTAATCAGTGAGGCACCTAT
CTCAGCGATCTGTCTATTTCGTTCATCCATAGTTGCCTGACTCCCCGTCGTGTAGATAACTACGATACGG
GAGGGCTTACCATCTGGCCCCAGTGCTGCAATGATACCGCGAGACCCACGCTCACCGGCTCCAGATTTAT
CAGCAATAAACCAGCCAGCCGGAAGGGCCGAGCGCAGAAGTGGTCCTGCAACTTTATCCGCCTCCATCCA
GTCTATTAATTGTTGCCGGGAAGCTAGAGTAAGTAGTTCGCCAGTTAATAGTTTGCGCAACGTTGTTGCC
ATTGCTACAGGCATCGTGGTGTCACGCTCGTCGTTTGGTATGGCTTCATTCAGCTCCGGTTCCCAACGAT
CAAGGCGAGTTACATGATCCCCCATGTTGTGCAAAAAAGCGGTTAGCTCCTTCGGTCCTCCGATCGTTGT
CAGAAGTAAGTTGGCCGCAGTGTTATCACTCATGGTTATGGCAGCACTGCATAATTCTCTTACTGTCATG
CCATCCGTAAGATGCTTTTCTGTGACTGGTGAGTACTCAACCAAGTCATTCTGAGAATAGTGTATGCGGC
GACCGAGTTGCTCTTGCCCGGCGTCAATACGGGATAATACCGCGCCACATAGCAGAACTTTAAAAGTGCT
CATCATTGGAAAACGTTCTTCGGGGCGAAAACTCTCAAGGATCTTACCGCTGTTGAGATCCAGTTCGATG
TAACCCACTCGTGCACCCAACTGATCTTCAGCATCTTTTACTTTCACCAGCGTTTCTGGGTGAGCAAAAA
CAGGAAGGCAAAATGCCGCAAAAAAGGGAATAAGGGCGACACGGAAATGTTGAATACTCATACTCTTCCT
TTTTCAATATTATTGAAGCATTTATCAGGGTTATTGTCTCATGAGCGGATACATATTTGAATGTATTTAG
AAAAATAAACAAATAGGGGTTCCGCGCACATTTCCCCGAAAAGTGCCACCTGACGTC
