Features (pLannotate 1.2.2; 24 found; start..end, strand, type, name):
      1..380     +  enhancer       CMV enhancer: human cytomegalovirus immediate early enhancer
    381..584     +  promoter       CMV promoter: human cytomegalovirus (CMV) immediate early promoter
    586..605     +  promoter       PLtetO-1 promoter (fragment): modified phage lambda PL promoter with tet operator sites (Lutz and Bujard, 1997)
    607..626     +  promoter       PLtetO-1 promoter (fragment): modified phage lambda PL promoter with tet operator sites (Lutz and Bujard, 1997)
    634..667     +  promoter       TRE3GV promoter (fragment): 3rd-generation Tet-responsive promoter that can be activated by binding of Tet-On® 3G, optimized for retroviral and lentiviral vectors
    803..820     +  protein_bind   attB1 (fragment): mutant version of attB; core recombination site for the Gateway® BP reaction BP Clonase™
    829..4017    +  CDS            RET: RET_HUMAN - Also known as CDHF12, CDHR16, PTC, RET51. Experimental evidence at protein level: Swiss-Prot protein existence level 1. Receptor tyrosine-protein kinase involved in numerous cellular mechanisms including cell proliferation, neuronal navigation, cell migration, and cell differentiation upon binding with glial cell derived neurotrophic factor family ligands. Phosphorylates PTK2/FAK1. Regulates both cell death/survival balance and positional information. Required for the molecular mechanisms orchestration during intestine organogenesis; involved in the development of enteric nervous s
   4044..4067    -  protein_bind   attB2: mutant version of attB; recombination site for the Gateway® BP reaction BP Clonase™
   4255..5214    +  CDS            birA: BIRA_ECOLI - Also known as bioR, dhbB. Experimental evidence at protein level: Swiss-Prot protein existence level 1. Acts both as a biotin--[acetyl-CoA-carboxylase] ligase and a biotin-operon repressor. In the presence of ATP, BirA activates biotin to form the BirA-biotinyl-5'-adenylate (BirA-bio-5'-AMP or holoBirA) complex. HoloBirA can either transfer the biotinyl moiety to the biotin carboxyl carrier protein (BCCP) subunit of acetyl-CoA carboxylase, or bind to the biotin operator site and inhibit transcription of the operon. From Escherichia coli (strain K12).
   5264..5488    +  polyA_signal   bGH poly(A) signal: bovine growth hormone polyadenylation signal
   5492..5513    +  promoter       SV40 promoter (fragment): SV40 enhancer and early promoter
   5534..5767    +  rep_origin     f1 ori (fragment) (sequence partly withheld): f1 bacteriophage origin of replication; arrow indicates direction of (+) strand synthesis
   5772..5819    +  protein_bind   FRT: FLP-mediated recombination occurs in the 8-bp core sequence TCTAGAAA (Turan and Bode, 2011). FLP recombinase from the Saccharomyces cerevisiae 2μ plasmid
   5827..6849    +  CDS            HygR: aminoglycoside phosphotransferase from E. coli; aph(4)-Ia; confers resistance to hygromycin
   6859..6984    +  CDS            ble (fragment): BLE_KLEPN - Experimental evidence at protein level: Swiss-Prot protein existence level 1. Binding protein with a strong affinity to the bleomycin family of antibiotics. Binds to CL990; an antimitotic-antibiotic compound. From Klebsiella pneumoniae.
   6979..7100    +  polyA_signal   SV40 poly(A) signal: SV40 polyadenylation signal
   7173..7189    -  protein_bind   lac operator: The lac repressor binds to the lac operator to inhibit transcription in E. coli. This inhibition can be relieved by adding lactose or isopropyl-β-D-thiogalactopyranoside (IPTG). lac repressor encoded by lacI
   7197..7227    -  promoter       lac promoter: promoter for the E. coli lac operon
   7242..7263    -  protein_bind   CAP binding site: CAP binding activates transcription in the presence of cAMP. E. coli catabolite activator protein
   7276..7368    -  CDS            lacI (fragment): lac repressor; lacI; The lac repressor binds to the lac operator to inhibit transcription in E. coli. This inhibition can be relieved by adding lactose or isopropyl-β-D-thiogalactopyranoside (IPTG).
   7551..8139    -  rep_origin     ori: high-copy-number ColE1/pMB1/pBR322/pUC origin of replication
   8310..9170    -  CDS            AmpR: β-lactamase; bla; confers resistance to ampicillin, carbenicillin, and related antibiotics
   9171..9275    -  promoter       AmpR promoter: bla
   9334..9386    -  misc_feature   bom (fragment): basis of mobility region from pBR322
>Addgene plasmid #139634 | MEN2A-MAC | addgene full sequence | sequence record 297095 | Addgene NGS Result
GACATTGATTATTGACTAGTTATTAATAGTAATCAATTACGGGGTCATTAGTTCATAGCCCATATATGGA
GTTCCGCGTTACATAACTTACGGTAAATGGCCCGCCTGGCTGACCGCCCAACGACCCCCGCCCATTGACG
TCAATAATGACGTATGTTCCCATAGTAACGCCAATAGGGACTTTCCATTGACGTCAATGGGTGGAGTATT
TACGGTAAACTGCCCACTTGGCAGTACATCAAGTGTATCATATGCCAAGTACGCCCCCTATTGACGTCAA
TGACGGTAAATGGCCCGCCTGGCATTATGCCCAGTACATGACCTTATGGGACTTTCCTACTTGGCAGTAC
ATCTACGTATTAGTCATCGCTATTACCATGGTGATGCGGTTTTGGCAGTACATCAATGGGCGTGGATAGC
GGTTTGACTCACGGGGATTTCCAAGTCTCCACCCCATTGACGTCAATGGGAGTTTGTTTTGGCACCAAAA
TCAACGGGACTTTCCAAAATGTCGTAACAACTCCGCCCCATTGACGCAAATGGGCGGTAGGCGTGTACGG
TGGGAGGTCTATATAAGCAGAGCTCTCCCTATCAGTGATAGAGATCTCCCTATCAGTGATAGAGATCGTC
GACGAGCTCGTTTAGTGAACCGTCAGATCGCCTGGAGACGCCATCCACGCTGTTTTGACCTCCATAGAAG
ACACCGGGACCGATCCAGCCTCCGGACTCTAGCGTTTAAACTTAAGCTTGGTACCGAGCTCGGATCCACT
AGTCCAGTGTGGTGGAATTCTGCAGATATCAACAAGTTTGTACAAAAAAGTTGGCACCATGGCGAAGGCG
ACGTCCGGTGCCGCGGGGCTGCGTCTGCTGTTGCTGCTGCTGCTGCCGCTGCTAGGCAAAGTGGCATTGG
GCCTCTACTTCTCGAGGGATGCTTACTGGGAGAAGCTGTATGTGGACCAGGCGGCCGGCACGCCCTTGCT
GTACGTCCATGCCCTGCGGGACGCCCCTGAGGAGGTGCCCAGCTTCCGCCTGGGCCAGCATCTCTACGGC
ACGTACCGCACACGGCTGCATGAGAACAACTGGATCTGCATCCAGGAGGACACCGGCCTCCTCTACCTTA
ACCGGAGCCTGGACCATAGCTCCTGGGAGAAGCTCAGTGTCCGCAACCGCGGCTTTCCCCTGCTCACCGT
CTACCTCAAGGTCTTCCTGTCACCCACATCCCTTCGTGAGGGCGAGTGCCAGTGGCCAGGCTGTGCCCGC
GTATACTTCTCCTTCTTCAACACCTCCTTTCCAGCCTGCAGCTCCCTCAAGCCCCGGGAGCTCTGCTTCC
CAGAGACAAGGCCCTCCTTCCGCATTCGGGAGAACCGACCCCCAGGCACCTTCCACCAGTTCCGCCTGCT
GCCTGTGCAGTTCTTGTGCCCCAACATCAGCGTGGCCTACAGGCTCCTGGAGGGTGAGGGTCTGCCCTTC
CGCTGCGCCCCGGACAGCCTGGAGGTGAGCACGCGCTGGGCCCTGGACCGCGAGCAGCGGGAGAAGTACG
AGCTGGTGGCCGTGTGCACCGTGCACGCCGGCGCGCGCGAGGAGGTGGTGATGGTGCCCTTCCCGGTGAC
CGTGTACGACGAGGACGACTCGGCGCCCACCTTCCCCGCGGGCGTCGACACCGCCAGCGCCGTGGTGGAG
TTCAAGCGGAAGGAGGACACCGTGGTGGCCACGCTGCGTGTCTTCGATGCAGACGTGGTACCTGCATCAG
GGGAGCTGGTGAGGCGGTACACAAGCACGCTGCTCCCCGGGGACACCTGGGCCCAGCAGACCTTCCGGGT
GGAACACTGGCCCAACGAGACCTCGGTCCAGGCCAACGGCAGCTTCGTGCGGGCGACCGTACATGACTAT
AGGCTGGTTCTCAACCGGAACCTCTCCATCTCGGAGAACCGCACCATGCAGCTGGCGGTGCTGGTCAATG
ACTCAGACTTCCAGGGCCCAGGAGCGGGCGTCCTCTTGCTCCACTTCAACGTGTCGGTGCTGCCGGTCAG
CCTGCACCTGCCCAGTACCTACTCCCTCTCCGTGAGCAGGAGGGCTCGCCGATTTGCCCAGATCGGGAAA
GTCTGTGTGGAAAACTGCCAGGCATTCAGTGGCATCAACGTCCAGTACAAGCTGCATTCCTCTGGTGCCA
ACTGCAGCACGCTAGGGGTGGTCACCTCAGCCGAGGACACCTCGGGGATCCTGTTTGTGAATGACACCAA
GGCCCTGCGGCGGCCCAAGTGTGCCGAACTTCACTACATGGTGGTGGCCACCGACCAGCAGACCTCTAGG
CAGGCCCAGGCCCAGCTGCTTGTAACAGTGGAGGGGTCATATGTGGCCGAGGAGGCGGGCTGCCCCCTGT
CCTGTGCAGTCAGCAAGAGACGGCTGGAGTGTGAGGAGTGTGGCGGCCTGGGCTCCCCAACAGGCAGGTG
TGAGTGGAGGCAAGGAGATGGCAAAGGGATCACCAGGAACTTCTCCACCTGCTCTCCCAGCACCAAGACC
TGCCCCGACGGCCACTGCGATGTTGTGGAGACCCAAGACATCAACATTTGCCCTCAGGACTGCCTCCGGG
GCAGCATTGTTGGGGGACACGAGCCTGGGGAGCCCCGGGGGATTAAAGCTGGCTATGGCACCTGCAACTG
CTTCCCTGAGGAGGAGAAGTGCTTCTGCGAGCCCGAAGACATCCAGGATCCACTGTGCGACGAGCTGTGG
CGCACGGTGATCGCAGCCGCTGTCCTCTTCTCCTTCATCGTCTCGGTGCTGCTGTCTGCCTTCTGCATCC
ACTGCTACCACAAGTTTGCCCACAAGCCACCCATCTCCTCAGCTGAGATGACCTTCCGGAGGCCCGCCCA
GGCCTTCCCGGTCAGCTACTCCTCTTCCAGTGCCCGCCGGCCCTCGCTGGACTCCATGGAGAACCAGGTC
TCCGTGGATGCCTTCAAGATCCTGGAGGATCCAAAGTGGGAATTCCCTCGGAAGAACTTGGTTCTTGGAA
AAACTCTAGGAGAAGGCGAATTTGGAAAAGTGGTCAAGGCAACGGCCTTCCATCTGAAAGGCAGAGCAGG
GTACACCACGGTGGCCGTGAAGATGCTGAAAGAGAACGCCTCCCCGAGTGAGCTTCGAGACCTGCTGTCA
GAGTTCAACGTCCTGAAGCAGGTCAACCACCCACATGTCATCAAATTGTATGGGGCCTGCAGCCAGGATG
GCCCGCTCCTCCTCATCGTGGAGTACGCCAAATACGGCTCCCTGCGGGGCTTCCTCCGCGAGAGCCGCAA
AGTGGGGCCTGGCTACCTGGGCAGTGGAGGCAGCCGCAACTCCAGCTCCCTGGACCACCCGGATGAGCGG
GCCCTCACCATGGGCGACCTCATCTCATTTGCCTGGCAGATCTCACAGGGGATGCAGTATCTGGCCGAGA
TGAAGCTCGTTCATCGGGACTTGGCAGCCAGAAACATCCTGGTAGCTGAGGGGCGGAAGATGAAGATTTC
GGATTTCGGCTTGTCCCGAGATGTTTATGAAGAGGATTCGTACGTGAAGAGGAGCCAGGGTCGGATTCCA
GTTAAATGGATGGCAATTGAATCCCTTTTTGATCATATCTACACCACGCAAAGTGATGTATGGTCTTTTG
GTGTCCTGCTGTGGGAGATCGTGACCCTAGGGGGAAACCCCTATCCTGGGATTCCTCCTGAGCGGCTCTT
CAACCTTCTGAAGACCGGCCACCGGATGGAGAGGCCAGACAACTGCAGCGAGGAGATGTACTGCCTGATG
CTGCAATGCTGGAAGCAGGAGCCGGACAAAAGGCCGGTGTTTGCGGACATCAGCAAAGACCTGGAGAAGA
TGATGGTTAAGAGGAGAGACTACTTGGACCTTGCGGCGTCCACTCCATCTGACTCCCTGATTTATGACGA
CGGCCTCTCAGAGGAGGAGACACCGCTGGTGGACTGTAATAATGCCCCCCTCCCTCGAGCCCTCCCTTCC
ACATGGATTGAAAACAAACTCTATGGTAGAATTTCCCATGCATTTACTAGATTCCCAACTTTCTTGTACA
AAGTGGTTGATATCAAGGCCGCCGACATCACCAGCCTGTACAAGAAAGTGGGGTGGAGCCATCCCCAGTT
CGAGAAGGGCGGAGGATCTGGCGGCGGAAGCGGCGGAGGAAGCTGGTCCCACCCTCAGTTTGAGAAAGGC
ACCGAGCTGGGCAGCACCATGGCCAGCTACCCCTACGACGTGCCCGACTACGCCAAGGACAACACCGTGC
CCCTGAAGCTGATCGCCCTGCTGGCCAACGGCGAGTTCCACTCTGGCGAGCAGCTGGGCGAGACACTGGG
CATGAGCAGAGCCGCCATCAACAAGCACATCCAGACCCTGCGGGACTGGGGCGTGGACGTGTTCACAGTG
CCCGGCAAGGGCTACAGCCTGCCCGAGCCCATCCAGCTGCTGAACGCCAAGCAGATCCTGGGCCAGCTGG
ATGGCGGATCTGTGGCCGTGCTGCCCGTGATCGACAGCACCAACCAGTATCTGCTCGACCGGATCGGCGA
GCTGAAGTCCGGCGACGCCTGTATCGCCGAGTACCAGCAGGCCGGCAGAGGCGGCAGGGGCAGAAAGTGG
TTCAGCCCCTTCGGCGCCAACCTGTACCTGAGCATGTTCTGGAGACTGGAACAGGGCCCAGCCGCCGCTA
TTGGCCTGAGCCTGGTCATCGGCATCGTGATGGCCGAGGTGCTGCGGAAGCTGGGCGCCGACAAAGTGCG
CGTGAAGTGGCCCAACGACCTGTATCTGCAGGACCGGAAGCTGGCCGGCATCCTGGTGGAACTGACCGGC
AAAACAGGCGACGCCGCCCAGATCGTGATCGGCGCTGGCATCAACATGGCCATGCGGCGGGTGGAAGAGA
GCGTGGTCAACCAGGGCTGGATCACCCTGCAGGAAGCCGGCATCAACCTGGACCGGAACACCCTGGCCGC
CATGCTGATCAGAGAGCTGAGAGCCGCCCTGGAACTGTTCGAGCAGGAAGGCCTGGCCCCCTACCTGAGC
AGATGGGAGAAGCTGGACAACTTCATCAACCGGCCCGTGAAACTGATCATCGGCGACAAAGAGATCTTCG
GCATCAGCCGGGGCATCGACAAGCAGGGGGCCCTGCTCCTGGAACAGGACGGCATCATCAAGCCCTGGAT
GGGCGGCGAGATCAGCCTGCGGAGCGCCGAGAAGTGATGACTCGAGTCTAGAGGGCCCGTTTAAACCCGC
TGATCAGCCTCGACTGTGCCTTCTAGTTGCCAGCCATCTGTTGTTTGCCCCTCCCCCGTGCCTTCCTTGA
CCCTGGAAGGTGCCACTCCCACTGTCCTTTCCTAATAAAATGAGGAAATTGCATCGCATTGTCTGAGTAG
GTGTCATTCTATTCTGGGGGGTGGGGTGGGGCAGGACAGCAAGGGGGAGGATTGGGAAGACAATAGCAGG
CATGCTGGGGATGCGGTGGGCTCTATGGCTTCTGAGGCGGAAAGAACCAGCTGGGGCTCTAGGGGGTATC
CCC
[124 nt withheld, positions 5534-5657]
C
[91 nt withheld, positions 5659-5749]
AGGGTGATGGTTCACGTACCTAGAAGTTCCTATTCCGAAGTTCCTATTCTCTAGAAAGTATAGGAACTTC
CTTGGCCAAAAAGCCTGAACTCACCGCGACGTCTGTCGAGAAGTTTCTGATCGAAAAGTTCGACAGCGTC
TCCGACCTGATGCAGCTCTCGGAGGGCGAAGAATCTCGTGCTTTCAGCTTCGATGTAGGAGGGCGTGGAT
ATGTCCTGCGGGTAAATAGCTGCGCCGATGGTTTCTACAAAGATCGTTATGTTTATCGGCACTTTGCATC
GGCCGCGCTCCCGATTCCGGAAGTGCTTGACATTGGGGAATTCAGCGAGAGCCTGACCTATTGCATCTCC
CGCCGTGCACAGGGTGTCACGTTGCAAGACCTGCCTGAAACCGAACTGCCCGCTGTTCTGCAGCCGGTCG
CGGAGGCCATGGATGCGATCGCTGCGGCCGATCTTAGCCAGACGAGCGGGTTCGGCCCATTCGGACCGCA
AGGAATCGGTCAATACACTACATGGCGTGATTTCATATGCGCGATTGCTGATCCCCATGTGTATCACTGG
CAAACTGTGATGGACGACACCGTCAGTGCGTCCGTCGCGCAGGCTCTCGATGAGCTGATGCTTTGGGCCG
AGGACTGCCCCGAAGTCCGGCACCTCGTGCACGCGGATTTCGGCTCCAACAATGTCCTGACGGACAATGG
CCGCATAACAGCGGTCATTGACTGGAGCGAGGCGATGTTCGGGGATTCCCAATACGAGGTCGCCAACATC
TTCTTCTGGAGGCCGTGGTTGGCTTGTATGGAGCAGCAGACGCGCTACTTCGAGCGGAGGCATCCGGAGC
TTGCAGGATCGCCGCGGCTCCGGGCGTATATGCTCCGCATTGGTCTTGACCAACTCTATCAGAGCTTGGT
TGACGGCAATTTCGATGATGCAGCTTGGGCGCAGGGTCGATGCGACGCAATCGTCCGATCCGGAGCCGGG
ACTGTCGGGCGTACACAAATCGCCCGCAGAAGCGCGGCCGTCTGGACCGATGGCTGTGTAGAAGTACTCG
CCGATAGTGGAAACCGACGCCCCAGCACTCGTCCGAGGGCAAAGGAATAGCACGTACTACGAGATTTCGA
TTCCACCGCCGCCTTCTATGAAAGGTTGGGCTTCGGAATCGTTTTCCGGGACGCCGGCTGGATGATCCTC
CAGCGCGGGGATCTCATGCTGGAGTTCTTCGCCCACCCCAACTTGTTTATTGCAGCTTATAATGGTTACA
AATAAAGCAATAGCATCACAAATTTCACAAATAAAGCATTTTTTTCACTGCATTCTAGTTGTGGTTTGTC
CAAACTCATCAATGTATCTTATCATGTCTGTATACCGTCGACCTCTAGCTAGAGCTTGGCGTAATCATGG
TCATAGCTGTTTCCTGTGTGAAATTGTTATCCGCTCACAATTCCACACAACATACGAGCCGGAAGCATAA
AGTGTAAAGCCTGGGGTGCCTAATGAGTGAGCTAACTCACATTAATTGCGTTGCGCTCACTGCCCGCTTT
CCAGTCGGGAAACCTGTCGTGCCAGCTGCATTAATGAATCGGCCAACGCGCGGGGAGAGGCGGTTTGCGT
ATTGGGCGCTCTTCCGCTTCCTCGCTCACTGACTCGCTGCGCTCGGTCGTTCGGCTGCGGCGAGCGGTAT
CAGCTCACTCAAAGGCGGTAATACGGTTATCCACAGAATCAGGGGATAACGCAGGAAAGAACATGTGAGC
AAAAGGCCAGCAAAAGGCCAGGAACCGTAAAAAGGCCGCGTTGCTGGCGTTTTTCCATAGGCTCCGCCCC
CCTGACGAGCATCACAAAAATCGACGCTCAAGTCAGAGGTGGCGAAACCCGACAGGACTATAAAGATACC
AGGCGTTTCCCCCTGGAAGCTCCCTCGTGCGCTCTCCTGTTCCGACCCTGCCGCTTACCGGATACCTGTC
CGCCTTTCTCCCTTCGGGAAGCGTGGCGCTTTCTCATAGCTCACGCTGTAGGTATCTCAGTTCGGTGTAG
GTCGTTCGCTCCAAGCTGGGCTGTGTGCACGAACCCCCCGTTCAGCCCGACCGCTGCGCCTTATCCGGTA
ACTATCGTCTTGAGTCCAACCCGGTAAGACACGACTTATCGCCACTGGCAGCAGCCACTGGTAACAGGAT
TAGCAGAGCGAGGTATGTAGGCGGTGCTACAGAGTTCTTGAAGTGGTGGCCTAACTACGGCTACACTAGA
AGAACAGTATTTGGTATCTGCGCTCTGCTGAAGCCAGTTACCTTCGGAAAAAGAGTTGGTAGCTCTTGAT
CCGGCAAACAAACCACCGCTGGTAGCGGTGGTTTTTTTGTTTGCAAGCAGCAGATTACGCGCAGAAAAAA
AGGATCTCAAGAAGATCCTTTGATCTTTTCTACGGGGTCTGACGCTCAGTGGAACGAAAACTCACGTTAA
GGGATTTTGGTCATGAGATTATCAAAAAGGATCTTCACCTAGATCCTTTTAAATTAAAAATGAAGTTTTA
AATCAATCTAAAGTATATATGAGTAAACTTGGTCTGACAGTTACCAATGCTTAATCAGTGAGGCACCTAT
CTCAGCGATCTGTCTATTTCGTTCATCCATAGTTGCCTGACTCCCCGTCGTGTAGATAACTACGATACGG
GAGGGCTTACCATCTGGCCCCAGTGCTGCAATGATACCGCGAGACCCACGCTCACCGGCTCCAGATTTAT
CAGCAATAAACCAGCCAGCCGGAAGGGCCGAGCGCAGAAGTGGTCCTGCAACTTTATCCGCCTCCATCCA
GTCTATTAATTGTTGCCGGGAAGCTAGAGTAAGTAGTTCGCCAGTTAATAGTTTGCGCAACGTTGTTGCC
ATTGCTACAGGCATCGTGGTGTCACGCTCGTCGTTTGGTATGGCTTCATTCAGCTCCGGTTCCCAACGAT
CAAGGCGAGTTACATGATCCCCCATGTTGTGCAAAAAAGCGGTTAGCTCCTTCGGTCCTCCGATCGTTGT
CAGAAGTAAGTTGGCCGCAGTGTTATCACTCATGGTTATGGCAGCACTGCATAATTCTCTTACTGTCATG
CCATCCGTAAGATGCTTTTCTGTGACTGGTGAGTACTCAACCAAGTCATTCTGAGAATAGTGTATGCGGC
GACCGAGTTGCTCTTGCCCGGCGTCAATACGGGATAATACCGCGCCACATAGCAGAACTTTAAAAGTGCT
CATCATTGGAAAACGTTCTTCGGGGCGAAAACTCTCAAGGATCTTACCGCTGTTGAGATCCAGTTCGATG
TAACCCACTCGTGCACCCAACTGATCTTCAGCATCTTTTACTTTCACCAGCGTTTCTGGGTGAGCAAAAA
CAGGAAGGCAAAATGCCGCAAAAAAGGGAATAAGGGCGACACGGAAATGTTGAATACTCATACTCTTCCT
TTTTCAATATTATTGAAGCATTTATCAGGGTTATTGTCTCATGAGCGGATACATATTTGAATGTATTTAG
AAAAATAAACAAATAGGGGTTCCGCGCACATTTCCCCGAAAAGTGCCACCTGACGTCGACGGATCGGGAG
ATCTCCCGATCCCCTATGGTGCACTCTCAGTACAATCTGCTCTGATGCCGCATAGTTAAGCCAGTATCTG
CTCCCTGCTTGTGTGTTGGAGGTCGCTGAGTAGTGCGCGAGCAAAATTTAAGCTACAACAAGGCAAGGCT
TGACCGACAATTGCATGAAGAATCTGCTTAGGGTTAGGCGTTTTGCGCTGCTTCGCGATGTACGGGCCAG
ATATACGCGTT
